Addgene plasmid #113382: ESR1-Tol2
Purpose: evaluate FOXA1 DIV motif enhancer activity near 50 kb of ESR1 gene
Depositing lab: Ralf Jauch. Depositing organization: Guangzhou Institute of Biomedicine and Health (GIBH), Chinese Academy of Sciences. Publication: DNA-mediated dimerization on a compact sequence signature controls enhancer engagement and regulation by FOXA1. Wang X, Srivastava Y, Jankowski A, Malik V, Wei Y, Del Rosario RC, Cojocaru V, Prabhakar S, Jauch R. Nucleic Acids Res. 2018 Jun 20;46(11):5470-5486. doi: 10.1093/nar/gky259. PubMed 29669022.
Backbone
  Vector backbone: Tol2 reporter vector
  Vector type: Tol2 reporter
Growth in bacteria
  Bacterial resistance: Ampicillin, 100 μg/mL
  Growth temperature: 37°C
  Growth strain: DH5alpha
  Copy number: High Copy
Gene/Insert
  Gene/Insert name: ESR1-enhancer
  Species: H. sapiens (human)
  Entrez Gene: ESR1 (a.k.a. ER, ESR, ESRA, ESTRR, Era, NR3A1)
  Cloning method: Restriction Enzyme; 5′ cloning site unknown (unknown if destroyed)
Terms and licenses: Academic/Nonprofit Terms; Industry Terms: Not Available to Industry
How to cite: ESR1-Tol2 was a gift from Ralf Jauch (Addgene plasmid # 113382 ; http://n2t.net/addgene:113382 ; RRID:Addgene_113382)
