[The description below was written by a language model from this plasmid's Addgene catalogue record.]
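Description:
ESR1-Tol2 is an enhancer-reporter plasmid built on a Tol2 reporter vector backbone. It carries a human genomic fragment, recorded as the ESR1-enhancer, taken from a region roughly 50 kb from the ESR1 (estrogen receptor alpha) gene. The plasmid is maintained in E. coli as a high-copy construct under ampicillin selection. The specific origin of replication is not listed, and no feature table is available to confirm the layout of the individual elements.

The stated purpose is to evaluate the enhancer activity of a FOXA1 DIV motif located near ESR1. The DIV motif is a compact DNA sequence signature on which the pioneer factor FOXA1 dimerizes, and the associated study examines how this DNA-mediated dimerization governs enhancer engagement and regulation. In Tol2 reporter vectors generally, the test cassette is flanked by the terminal repeats of the Tol2 transposon, so that co-supplied Tol2 transposase can integrate it into the host genome. A candidate regulatory fragment is typically placed next to a minimal promoter driving a reporter gene, so that reporter output reflects the fragment's enhancer activity. The record does not state which promoter or reporter is present here, the size or exact coordinates of the enhancer fragment, or the cell type or organism used for the assay. The insert was introduced by restriction enzyme cloning, but the cloning sites are not recorded. The construct is best regarded as a tool for testing FOXA1-dependent cis-regulatory function at the ESR1 locus, with its detailed architecture to be confirmed from the full sequence.
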