>Addgene plasmid #113382 | ESR1-Tol2 | addgene partial sequence | sequence record 223682 | Addgene NGS Result
AAAAAAAAAAAAAAAAAAAAAAAAAAAAAAAACTATCAGTAAAACAAAATACTTAATGTACTTACCTCAA
TATGCTTCCTTAGGTTTGATGGCGAACTTTTGAAGGCCGATATTTCTTTATTAAGCGGGAGACAGAGGAC
ACATTTCATCTTGAATGAATCTTTATTTACACCACTTAAAGAAAAGAATTCGCGAAGATACGGCCACGGG
TGCTCTTGATCCTGTGGCTGATTTTGGACTGTGCTGCTCGCAGCTGCTGATGAATCACATACTTCCTCCA
TTTTCTTCCACTGATTGACTGTTATAATTTCCCTAATTTCCAGGTCAAGGTGCTGTGCATTGTGGTAATA
GATGTGACATGACGTCACTTCCAAAGGACCAATGAACATGTCTGACCAATTTCATATAATGTGAAAACGA
TTTTCATAGGCAGAATAAATAACATTTAAATTAAACTGGGCATCAGCGCAATTCAATTGGTTTGGTAATA
GCAAGGGAAAATAGAATGAAGTGATCTCCAAAAAATAAGTACTTTTTGACTGTAAATAAAATTGTAAGGA
GTAAAAAGTACTTTTTTTTCTAAAAAAATGTAATTAAGTAAAAGTAAAAGTATTGATTTTTAATTGTACT
CAAGTAAAGTAAAAATCCCCAAAAATAATACTTAAGTACAGTAATCAAGTAAAATTACTCAAGTACTTTA
CACCTCTGGGCCCAATTCGCCCTATAGTGAGTCGTATTACAATTCACTGGCCGTCGTTTTACAACGTCGT
GACTGGGAAAACCCTGGCGTTACCCAACTTAATCGCCTTGCAGCACATCCCCCTTTCGCCAGCTGGCGTA
ATAGCGAAGAGGCCCGCACCGATCGCCCTTCCCAACAGTTGCGCAGCCTGAATGGCGAATGG
[124 nt withheld, positions 903-1026]
C
[91 nt withheld, positions 1028-1118]
A
[49 nt withheld, positions 1120-1168]
CCTTTGACGTTGGAGTCCACGTTCTTT
[37 nt withheld, positions 1196-1232]
ACCCTATCTCGGTCTATTCTTTTGATTTATAAGGGATTTTGCCGATTTCGGCCTATTGGTTAAAAAATGA
GCTGATTTAACAAAAATTTAACGCGAATTTTAACAAAATATTAACGCTTACAATTTCCTGATGCGGTATT
TTCTCCTTACGCATCTGTGCGGTATTTCACACCGCATCAGGTGGCACTTTTCGGGGAAATGTGCGCGGAA
CCCCTATTTGTTTATTTTTCTAAATACATTCAAATATGTATCCGCTCATGAGACAATAACCCTGATAAAT
GCTTCAATAATATTGAAAAAGGAAGAGTATGAGTATTCAACATTTCCGTGTCGCCCTTATTCCCTTTTTT
GCGGCATTTTGCCTTCCTGTTTTTGCTCACCCAGAAACGCTGGTGAAAGTAAAAGATGCTGAAGATCAGT
TGGGTGCACGAGTGGGTTACATCGAACTGGATCTCAACAGCGGTAAGATCCTTGAGAGTTTTCGCCCCGA
AGAACGTTTTCCAATGATGAGCACTTTTAAAGTTCTGCTATGTGGCGCGGTATTATCCCGTATTGACGCC
GGGCAAGAGCAACTCGGTCGCCGCATACACTATTCTCAGAATGACTTGGTTGAGTACTCACCAGTCACAG
AAAAGCATCTTACGGATGGCATGACAGTAAGAGAATTATGCAGTGCTGCCATAACCATGAGTGATAACAC
TGCGGCCAACTTACTTCTGACAACGATCGGAGGACCGAAGGAGCTAACCGCTTTTTTGCACAACATGGGG
GATCATGTAACTCGCCTTGATCGTTGGGAACCGGAGCTGAATGAAGCCATACCAAACGACGAGCGTGACA
CCACGATGCCTGTAGCAATGGCAACAACGTTGCGCAAACTATTAACTGGCGAACTACTTACTCTAGCTTC
CCGGCAACAATTAATAGACTGGATGGAGGCGGATAAAGTTGCAGGACCACTTCTGCGCTCGGCCCTTCCG
GCTGGCTGGTTTATTGCTGATAAATCTGGAGCCGGTGAGCGTGGGTCTCGCGGTATCATTGCAGCACTGG
GGCCAGATGGTAAGCCCTCCCGTATCGTAGTTATCTACACGACGGGGAGTCAGGCAACTATGGATGAACG
AAATAGACAGATCGCTGAGATAGGTGCCTCACTGATTAAGCATTGGTAACTGTCAGACCAAGTTTACTCA
TATATACTTTAGATTGATTTAAAACTTCATTTTTAATTTAAAAGGATCTAGGTGAAGATCCTTTTTGATA
ATCTCATGACCAAAATCCCTTAACGTGAGTTTTCGTTCCACTGAGCGTCAGACCCCGTAGAAAAGATCAA
AGGATCTTCTTGAGATCCTTTTTTTCTGCGCGTAATCTGCTGCTTGCAAACAAAAAAACCACCGCTACCA
GCGGTGGTTTGTTTGCCGGATCAAGAGCTACCAACTCTTTTTCCGAAGGTAACTGGCTTCAGCAGAGCGC
AGATACCAAATACTGTTCTTCTAGTGTAGCCGTAGTTAGGCCACCACTTCAAGAACTCTGTAGCACCGCC
TACATACCTCGCTCTGCTAATCCTGTTACCAGTGGCTGCTGCCAGTGGCGATAAGTCGTGTCTTACCGGG
TTGGACTCAAGACGATAGTTACCGGATAAGGCGCAGCGGTCGGGCTGAACGGGGGGTTCGTGCACACAGC
CCAGCTTGGAGCGAACGACCTACACCGAACTGAGATACCTACAGCGTGAGCTATGAGAAAGCGCCACGCT
TCCCGAAGGGAGAAAGGCGGACAGGTATCCGGTAAGCGGCAGGGTCGGAACAGGAGAGCGCACGAGGGAG
CTTCCAGGGGGAAACGCCTGGTATCTTTATAGTCCTGTCGGGTTTCGCCACCTCTGACTTGAGCGTCGAT
TTTTGTGATGCTCGTCAGGGGGGCGGAGCCTATGGAAAAACGCCAGCAACGCGGCCTTTTTACGGTTCCT
GGCCTTTTGCTGGCCTTTTGCTCACATGTTCTTTCCTGCGTTATCCCCTGATTCTGTGGATAACCGTATT
ACCGCCTTTGAGTGAGCTGATACCGCTCGCCGCAGCCGAACGACCGAGCGCAGCGAGTCAGTGAGCGAGG
AAGCGGAAGAGCGCCCAATACGCAAACCGCCTCTCCCCGCGCGTTGGCCGATTCATTAATGCAGCTGGCA
CGACAGGTTTCCCGACTGGAAAGCGGGCAGTGAGCGCAACGCAATTAATGTGAGTTAGCTCACTCATTAG
GCACCCCAGGCTTTACACTTTATGCTTCCGGCTCGTATGTTGTGTGGAATTGTGAGCGGATAACAATTTC
ACACAGGAAACAGCTATGACCATGATTACGCCAAGCTATTTAGGTGACACTATAGAATACTCAAGCTATG
CATCCAACGCGTTGGGAGCTCTCCCATATGGTCGAGCAGAGGTGTAAAAAGTACTCAAAAATTTTACTCA
AGTGAAAGTACAAGTACTTAGGGAAAATTTTACTCAATTAAAAGTAAAAGTATCTGGCTAGAATCTTACT
TGAGTAAAAGTAAAAAAGTACTCCATTAAAATTGTACTTGAGTATTAAGGAAGTAAAAGTAAAAGCAAGA
AAGAAAACTAGAGATTCTTGTTTAAGCTTTTAATCTCAAAAAACATTAAATGAAATGCATACAAGGTTTT
ATCCTGCTTTAGAACTGTTTGTATTTAATTATCAAACTATAAGACAGACAATCTAATGCCAGTACACGCT
ACTCAAAGTTGTAAAACCTCAGATTTAACTTCAGTAGAAGCTGATTCTCAAAATTGTTAGTGTCAAGCCT
AGCTCTTTTGGGGCTGAAAAGCAATCCTGCAGTCGACGTCGGCCATAGCGGCCGCGGAAGATTTTAGCCA
TCCAAGAAAGGTACCTTGTACTTCTAAGCAATTCTCCCATCACCTGGACGTTAACTGCAGCCCACACTGC
AGTGTCTTGACTGCAGTAGGCACTCAGTAAATATTTATTGATGGTCCTGATTATGGGATGATGAAATATG
CTAAAGGTAACTTAAACTTTTGTCAATAAAACCGAGTTTCAGGTTAGTTTGACCTTTTCCGTATCTCTAA
ATATTTTCTTTCATGTCATTTTTGTGAAATAGCTCACGAAAGTACTTATTGATTCTGAAATCCTTTTCCC
CTCTGGTATTCCTGAGCTATCCTCACTCACACACAGCACACCAGTGCTATTGTTTGCTGTTTTGTTAAAA
TCATTCTCATTAATATTCCTCATTCAATAAAAATAGTTGATTCCCACTTATGCACCAAACTCTATTCTAA
AGACTGCTGTTTATTTTATGGAGTCAATATCATCATTTTGTTTTCCATTCCACATAATAGTTGGATGCCA
ATATGAAGTGTATATTTATAAATAATATGTGCTTTTATTTATTTGTTTATTTTTATTTTACTTTAAGTTC
TGGGATTAATATGTGCTTTTAACATTATTGTTTAAAAATAACAGGAGATATCATATCTTAAGCACCTTCT
ATATTCTGGGCACTGTTCTAAATGTATCAAAGTTATCATCTCATTTAATCCCTCCACACACCTGAGCGCG
GATCCCCCAGTGACGTAGGAAGTCCATCCATTCACAGCGCTTCTATAAAGGCGCCAGCTGAGGCGCCTAC
TACTCCAACCGCGACTGCAGCGAGCAACTCCATGGTGAGCAAGGGCGAGGAGCTGTTCACCGGGGTGGTG
CCCATCCTGGTCGAGCTGGACGGCGACGTAAACGGCCACAAGTTCAGCGTGTCCGGCGAGGGCGAGGGCG
ATGCCACCTACGGCAAGCTGACCCTGAAGTTCATCTGCACCACCGGCAAGCTGCCCGTGCCCTGGCCCAC
CCTCGTGACCACCCTGACCTACGGCGTGCAGTGCTTCAGCCGCTACCCCGACCACATGAAGCAGCACGAC
TTCTTCAAGTCCGCCATGCCCGAAGGCTACGTCCAGGAGCGCACCATCTTCTTCAAGGACGACGGCAACT
ACAAGACCCGCGCCGAGGTGAAGTTCGAGGGCGACACCCTGGTGAACCGCATCGAGCTGAAGGGCATCGA
CTTCAAGGAGGACGGCAACATCCTGGGGCACAAGCTGGAGTACAACTACAACAGCCACAACGTCTATATC
ATGGCCGACAAGCAGAAGAACGGCATCAAGGTGAACTTCAAGATCCGCCACAACATCGAGGACGGCAGCG
TGCAGCTCGCCGACCACTACCAGCAGAACACCCCCATCGGCGACGGCCCCGTGCTGCTGCCCGACAACCA
CTACCTGAGCACCCAGTCCGCCCTGAGCAAAGACCCCAACGAGAAGCGCGATCACATGGTCCTGCTGGAG
TTCGTGACCGCCGCCGGGATCACTCTCGGCATGGACGAGCTGTACAAGTAAAGCGGCCGCGACTCTAGAT
CATAATCAGCCATACCACATTTGTAGAGGTTTTACTTGCTTTAAAAAACCTCCCACACCTCCCCCTGAAC
CTGAAACATAAAATGAATGCAATTGTTGTTGTTAACTTGTTTATTGCAGCTTATAATGGTTACAAATAAA
GCAATAGCATCACAAATTTCACAAATAAAGCATTTTTTTCACTGCATTCTAGTTGTGGTTTGTCCAAACT
CATCAATGTATCTTAAGGCGTAAATTGTAAGCGTTAATCCTACTACACATATAAAAGGCGCGCCATCAAC
GTCAAAACATGCACACCCA
